Addgene plasmid #188146: pMXS-IRES-BLAST flag-CAD P1375A P1376A
Purpose: Expresses C-terminal flag-tagged human CAD P1375A P1376A in mammalian cells
Depositing lab: Richard Possemato. Depositing organization: NYU Grossman School of Medicine. Publication: Allosteric regulation of CAD modulates de novo pyrimidine synthesis during the cell cycle. Shin J, Mir H, Khurram MA, Fujihara KM, Dynlacht BD, Cardozo TJ, Possemato R. Nat Metab. 2023 Feb 6. doi: 10.1038/s42255-023-00735-9. PubMed 36747088.
Backbone
  Vector backbone: pMXS-IRES-BLAST
  Backbone size w/o insert (bp): 5623
  Vector type: Mammalian Expression, Retroviral
  Selectable markers: Blasticidin
Growth in bacteria
  Bacterial resistance: Ampicillin, 100 μg/mL
  Growth temperature: 37°C
  Growth strain: NEB Stable
  Copy number: High Copy
Gene/Insert
  Gene/Insert name: CAD (alt name: carbamoyl-phosphate synthetase 2, aspartate transcarbamylase, and dihydroorotase)
  Species: H. sapiens (human)
  Insert size (bp): 6702
  Mutation: TCC -> AGT silent mutations at nt439-441 eliminating PAM site for sgRNA target sequence 5'-ATTGGGGTCCAAGAATGGCA-3' and C -> G mutations at nt6045/6048 for Pro1375/Pro1376 -> Ala mutations of CAD
  Entrez Gene: CAD (a.k.a. CDG1Z, DEE50, EIEE50, GATD4)
  Tag / fusion protein: Flag tag (N terminal on insert)
  Cloning method: Gibson Cloning
  Sequencing primers: 5′ AGTAGACGGCATCGCAGCTTGGATA; 3′ CGGAATTTACGTAGCGGCCGC
Terms and licenses: Academic/Nonprofit Terms; Industry Terms: Not Available to Industry
How to cite: pMXS-IRES-BLAST flag-CAD P1375A P1376A was a gift from Richard Possemato (Addgene plasmid # 188146 ; http://n2t.net/addgene:188146 ; RRID:Addgene_188146)
