[The description below was written by a language model from this plasmid's Addgene catalogue record and pLannotate feature annotations shown in this document.]
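Description:
pMXS-IRES-BLAST flag-CAD P1375A P1376A is a Moloney murine leukemia virus-based retroviral expression plasmid for stable delivery of a mutant human CAD cDNA into mammalian cells. It is maintained in E. coli through a high-copy ColE1/pUC-type origin and an ampicillin resistance gene driven by its own bla promoter. The viral portion comprises a 5′ MMLV LTR, the MMLV packaging signal with an adjoining MESV Ψ fragment, a truncated gag lacking its start codon, and a pol region carrying the splice acceptor. Together these allow the transcript to be packaged into virions when the missing viral proteins are supplied in trans. No separate internal promoter is annotated, so expression appears to be driven from the 5′ LTR. A 3′ LTR closes the proviral unit.

The payload is the roughly 6.7 kb coding sequence of CAD, the multifunctional enzyme that combines glutamine amidotransferase, carbamoyl-phosphate synthetase, aspartate transcarbamylase and dihydroorotase activities of de novo pyrimidine synthesis. It carries Pro1375 and Pro1376 to alanine substitutions. It also carries silent changes that remove the PAM of an sgRNA target site, making the cDNA resistant to Cas9 cutting; this would suit re-expression in cells whose endogenous CAD has been disrupted, although the record does not say so. Downstream, an EMCV IRES links the blasticidin S deaminase gene to the same transcript, so blasticidin selection enriches for transduced cells expressing CAD.

The record is inconsistent about the Flag tag. The purpose line calls it C-terminal, whereas the tag field lists it as N-terminal on the insert, and the feature table does not annotate the tag. The associated work concerns allosteric regulation of CAD during the cell cycle.
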