Features (pLannotate 1.2.2; 14 found; start..end, strand, type, name):
     22..615     +  LTR            LTR: long terminal repeat from Moloney murine leukemia virus
    678..877     +  misc_feature   MMLV Ψ: packaging signal of Moloney murine leukemia virus (MMLV)
    929..1017    +  misc_feature   MESV Ψ (fragment): packaging signal of murine embryonic stem cell virus
   1094..1510    +  CDS            gag (truncated): truncated Moloney murine leukemia virus (MMLV) gag gene lacking the start codon
   1520..1894    +  misc_feature   pol region: Moloney murine leukemia virus (MMLV) pol region containing the splice acceptor site
   1923..8597    +  CDS            CAD: PYR1_HUMAN - Experimental evidence at protein level: Swiss-Prot protein existence level 1. This protein is a 'fusion' protein encoding four enzymatic activities of the pyrimidine pathway (GATase, CPSase, ATCase and DHOase). From Homo sapiens (Human).
   8798..9260    +  misc_feature   IRES: internal ribosome entry site (IRES) of the encephalomyocarditis virus (EMCV)
   9280..9669    +  CDS            BSD: blasticidin S deaminase; Aspergillus terreus BSD; confers resistance to blasticidin
   9718..9839    +  LTR            3' LTR (ΔU3) (fragment): self-inactivating 3' long terminal repeat (LTR) from Moloney murine leukemia virus
   9840..10309   +  LTR            LTR: long terminal repeat from Moloney murine leukemia virus
  10375..10427   -  CDS            lacI (fragment): lac repressor; lacI; The lac repressor binds to the lac operator to inhibit transcription in E. coli. This inhibition can be relieved by adding lactose or isopropyl-β-D-thiogalactopyranoside (IPTG).
  10610..11198   -  rep_origin     ori: high-copy-number ColE1/pMB1/pBR322/pUC origin of replication
  11362..12222   -  CDS            AmpR: β-lactamase; bla; confers resistance to ampicillin, carbenicillin, and related antibiotics
  12223..12327   -  promoter       AmpR promoter: bla
>Addgene plasmid #188146 | pMXS-IRES-BLAST flag-CAD P1375A P1376A | addgene full sequence | sequence record 372280 | Addgene NGS Result
CCCGAAAAGTGCCACCTGCATAATGAAAGACCCCACCTGTAGGTTTGGCAAGCTAGCTTAAGTAACGCCA
TTTTGCAAGGCATGGAAAAATACATAACTGAGAATAGAAAAGTTCAGATCAAGGTCAGGAACAGATGGAA
CAGCTGAATATGGGCCAAACAGGATATCTGTGGTAAGCAGTTCCTGCCCCGGCTCAGGGCCAAGAACAGA
TGGAACAGCTGAATATGGGCCAAACAGGATATCTGTGGTAAGCAGTTCCTGCCCCGGCTCAGGGCCAAGA
ACAGATGGTCCCCAGATGCGGTCCAGCCCTCAGCAGTTTCTAGAGAACCATCAGATGTTTCCAGGGTGCC
CCAAGGACCTGAAATGACCCTGTGCCTTATTTGAACTAACCAATCAGTTCGCTTCTCGCTTCTGTTCGCG
CGCTTCTGCTCCCCGAGCTCAATAAAAGAGCCCACAACCCCTCACTCGGCGCGCCAGTCCTCCGATTGAC
TGAGTCGCCCGGGTACCCGTGTATCCAATAAACCCTCTTGCAGTTGCATCCGACTTGTGGTCTCGCTGTT
CCTTGGGAGGGTCTCCTCTGAGTGATTGACTACCCGTCAGCGGGGGTCTTTCATTTGGGGGCTCGTCCGG
GATCGGGAGACCCCTGCCCAGGGACCACCGACCCACCACCGGGAGGTAAGCTGGCCAGCAACTTATCTGT
GTCTGTCCGATTGTCTAGTGTCTATGACTGATTTTATGCGCCTGCGTCGGTACTAGTTAGCTAACTAGCT
CTGTATCTGGCGGACCCGTGGTGGAACTGACGAGTTCGGAACACCCGGCCGCAACCCTGGGAGACGTCCC
AGGGACTTCGGGGGCCGTTTTTGTGGCCCGACCTGAGTCCAAAAATCCCGATCGTTTTGGACTCTTTGGT
GCACCCCCCTAATAGGAGGGATATGTGGTTCTGGTAGGAGACGAGAACCTAAAACAGTTCCCGCCTCCGT
CTGAATTTTTGCTTTCGGTTTGGGACCGAAGCCGCGCCGCGCGTCTTGTCTGCTGCAGCATCGTTCTGTG
TTGTCTCTGTCTGACTGTGTTTCTGTATTTGTCTGAAAATTAGGGCCAGACTGTTACCACTCCCTTAAGT
TTGACCTTAGGTCACTGGAAAGATGTCGAGCGGATCGCTCACAACCAGTCGGTAGATGTCAAGAAGAGAC
GTTGGGTTACCTTCTGCTCTGCAGAATGGCCAACCTTTAACGTCGGATGGCCGCGAGACGGCACCTTTAA
CCGAGACCTCATCACCCAGGTTAAGATCAAGGTCTTTTCACCTGGCCCGCATGGACACCCAGACCAGGTC
CCCTACATCGTGACCTGGGAAGCCTTGGCTTTTGACCCCCCTCCCTGGGTCAAGCCCTTTGTACACCCTA
AGCCTCCGCCTCCTCTTCCTCCATCCGCCCCGTCTCTCCCCCTTGAACCTCCTCGTTCGACCCCGCCTCG
ATCCTCCCTTTATCCAGCCCTCACTCCTTCTCTAGGCGCCCCCATATGGCCATATGAGATCTTATATGGG
GCACCCCCGCCCCTTGTAAACTTCCCTGACCCTGACATGACAAGAGTTACTAACAGCCCCTCTCTCCAAG
CTCACTTACAGGCTCTCTACTTAGTCCAGCACGAAGTCTGGAGACCTCTGGCGGCAGCCTACCAAGAACA
ACTGGACCGACCGGTGGTACCTCACCCTTACCGAGTCGGCGACACAGTGTGGGTCCGCCGACACCAGACT
AAGAACCTAGAACCTCGCTGGAAAGGACCTTACACAGTCCTGCTGACCACCCCCACCGCCCTCAAAGTAG
ACGGCATCGCAGCTTGGATACACGCCGCCCACGTGAAGGCTGCCGACCCCGGGGGTGGACCATCCTCTAG
ACTGCCGGATCTAGCTAGTTAATTAAGGATCCATGGCGGCCCTAGTGTTGGAGGACGGGTCGGTCCTGCG
GGGCCAGCCCTTTGGGGCCGCCGTGTCGACTGCCGGGGAAGTGGTGTTTCAAACCGGCATGGTCGGCTAC
CCCGAGGCCCTCACTGATCCCTCCTACAAGGCACAGATCTTAGTGCTCACCTATCCTCTGATCGGCAACT
ATGGCATCCCCCCAGATGAAATGGATGAGTTCGGTCTCTGCAAGTGGTTTGAATCCTCGGGCATCCACGT
AGCAGCACTGGTAGTGGGAGAGTGCTGTCCTACTCCCAGCCACTGGAGTGCCACCCGCACCCTGCATGAG
TGGCTGCAGCAGCATGGCATCCCTGGCTTGCAAGGAGTAGACACTCGGGAGCTGACCAAGAAGTTGCGGG
AACAGGGGTCTCTGCTGGGGAAGCTGGTCCAGAATGGAACAGAACCTTCAAGTCTGCCATTCTTGGACCC
CAATGCCCGCCCCCTGGTACCAGAGGTCTCCATTAAGACTCCACGGGTATTCAATACAGGGGGTGCCCCT
CGGATCCTTGCTTTGGACTGTGGCCTCAAGTATAATCAGATCCGATGCCTCTGCCAGCGTGGGGCTGAGG
TCACTGTGGTACCCTGGGACCATGCACTAGACAGCCAAGAGTATGAGGGTCTCTTCTTAAGTAATGGGCC
TGGTGACCCTGCCTCCTATCCCAGTGTCGTATCCACACTGAGCCGTGTTTTATCTGAGCCTAATCCCCGA
CCTGTCTTTGGGATCTGCCTGGGACACCAGCTATTGGCCTTAGCCATTGGGGCCAAGACTTACAAGATGA
GATATGGGAACCGAGGCCATAACCAGCCCTGCTTGTTGGTGGGCTCTGGGCGCTGCTTTCTGACATCCCA
GAACCATGGGTTTGCTGTGGAGACAGACTCACTGCCAGCAGACTGGGCTCCTCTCTTCACCAACGCCAAT
GATGGTTCCAATGAAGGCATTGTGCACAACAGCTTGCCTTTCTTCAGTGTCCAGTTTCACCCAGAGCACC
AAGCTGGCCCTTCAGATATGGAACTGCTTTTCGATATCTTTCTGGAAACTGTGAAAGAGGCCACAGCTGG
GAACCCTGGGGGCCAGACAGTTAGAGAGCGGCTGACTGAGCGCCTCTGTCCCCCTGGGATTCCCACTCCC
GGCTCTGGACTTCCACCACCACGAAAGGTTCTGATCCTGGGCTCAGGGGGCCTCTCCATTGGCCAAGCTG
GAGAATTTGACTACTCGGGCTCTCAGGCAATTAAGGCCCTGAAGGAGGAAAACATCCAGACGTTGCTGAT
CAACCCCAATATTGCCACAGTGCAGACCTCCCAGGGGCTGGCCGACAAGGTCTATTTTCTTCCCATAACA
CCTCATTATGTAACCCAGGTGATACGTAATGAACGCCCCGATGGTGTGTTACTGACTTTTGGGGGCCAGA
CTGCTCTGAACTGTGGTGTGGAGCTGACCAAGGCCGGGGTGCTGGCTCGGTATGGGGTCCGGGTCCTGGG
CACACCAGTGGAGACCATTGAGCTGACCGAGGATCGACGGGCCTTTGCTGCCAGAATGGCAGAGATCGGA
GAGCATGTGGCCCCGAGCGAGGCAGCAAATTCTCTTGAACAGGCCCAGGCAGCCGCTGAACGGCTGGGGT
ACCCTGTGCTAGTGCGTGCAGCCTTTGCCCTGGGTGGCCTGGGCTCTGGCTTTGCCTCTAACAGGGAGGA
GCTCTCTGCTCTCGTGGCCCCAGCTTTTGCCCATACCAGCCAAGTGCTAGTAGACAAGTCTCTGAAGGGA
TGGAAGGAGATTGAGTACGAGGTGGTGAGAGACGCCTATGGCAACTGTGTCACGGTGTGTAACATGGAGA
ACTTGGACCCACTGGGCATCCACACTGGTGAGTCCATAGTGGTGGCCCCTAGCCAGACACTGAATGACAG
GGAGTATCAGCTCCTGAGGCAGACAGCTATCAAGGTGACCCAGCACCTGGGAATTGTTGGGGAGTGCAAT
GTGCAGTATGCCTTGAACCCTGAGTCTGAGCAGTATTACATCATTGAAGTGAATGCCAGGCTCTCTCGCA
GCTCTGCCCTGGCCAGTAAGGCCACAGGTTATCCACTGGCTTATGTGGCAGCCAAGCTAGCATTGGGCAT
CCCTTTGCCTGAGCTCAGGAACTCTGTGACAGGGGGTACAGCAGCCTTTGAACCCAGCGTGGATTATTGT
GTGGTGAAGATTCCTCGATGGGACCTTAGCAAGTTCCTGCGAGTCAGCACAAAGATTGGGAGCTGCATGA
AGAGCGTTGGTGAAGTCATGGGCATTGGGCGTTCATTTGAGGAGGCCTTCCAGAAGGCCCTGCGCATGGT
GGATGAGAACTGTGTGGGCTTTGATCACACAGTGAAACCAGTCAGCGATATGGAGTTGGAGACTCCAACA
GATAAGCGGATTTTTGTGGTGGCAGCTGCTTTGTGGGCTGGTTATTCAGTGGACCGCCTGTATGAGCTCA
CACGCATCGACCGCTGGTTCCTGCACCGAATGAAGCGTATCATCGCACATGCCCAGCTGCTAGAACAACA
CCGTGGACAGCCTTTGCCGCCAGACCTGCTGCAACAGGCCAAGTGTCTTGGCTTCTCAGACAAACAGATT
GCCCTTGCAGTTCTGAGCACAGAGCTGGCTGTTCGCAAGCTGCGTCAGGAACTGGGGATCTGTCCAGCAG
TGAAACAGATTGACACAGTTGCAGCTGAGTGGCCAGCCCAGACAAATTACCTATACCTAACGTATTGGGG
CACCACCCATGACCTCACCTTTCGAACACCTCATGTCCTAGTCCTTGGCTCTGGCGTCTACCGTATTGGC
TCTAGCGTTGAATTTGACTGGTGTGCTGTAGGCTGCATCCAGCAGCTCCGAAAGATGGGATATAAGACCA
TCATGGTGAACTATAACCCAGAGACAGTCAGCACCGACTATGACATGTGTGATCGACTCTACTTTGATGA
GATCTCTTTTGAGGTGGTGATGGACATCTATGAGCTCGAGAACCCTGAAGGTGTGATCCTATCCATGGGT
GGACAGCTGCCCAACAACATGGCCATGGCGTTGCATCGGCAGCAGTGCCGGGTGCTGGGCACCTCCCCTG
AAGCCATTGACTCGGCTGAGAACCGTTTCAAGTTTTCCCGGCTCCTTGACACCATTGGTATCAGCCAGCC
TCAGTGGAGGGAGCTCAGTGACCTCGAGTCTGCTCGCCAATTCTGCCAGACCGTGGGGTACCCCTGTGTG
GTGCGCCCCTCCTATGTGCTGAGCGGTGCTGCTATGAATGTGGCCTACACGGATGGAGACCTGGAGCGCT
TCCTGAGCAGCGCAGCAGCCGTCTCCAAAGAGCATCCCGTGGTCATCTCCAAGTTCATCCAGGAGGCTAA
GGAGATTGACGTGGATGCCGTGGCCTCTGATGGTGTGGTGGCAGCCATCGCCATCTCTGAGCATGTGGAG
AATGCAGGTGTGCATTCAGGTGATGCGACGCTGGTGACCCCCCCACAAGATATCACTGCCAAAACCCTGG
AGCGGATCAAAGCCATTGTGCATGCTGTGGGCCAGGAGCTACAGGTCACAGGACCCTTCAATCTGCAGCT
CATTGCCAAGGATGACCAGCTGAAAGTTATTGAATGCAACGTACGTGTCTCTCGCTCCTTCCCCTTCGTT
TCCAAGACACTGGGTGTGGACCTAGTAGCCTTGGCCACGCGGGTCATCATGGGGGAAGAAGTGGAACCTG
TGGGGCTAATGACTGGTTCTGGAGTTGTGGGAGTAAAGGTGCCTCAGTTCTCCTTCTCCCGCTTGGCGGG
TGCTGACGTGGTGTTGGGTGTGGAAATGACCAGTACTGGGGAGGTGGCCGGCTTTGGGGAGAGCCGCTGT
GAGGCATACCTCAAGGCCATGCTAAGCACTGGCTTTAAGATCCCCAAGAAGAATATCCTGCTGACCATTG
GCAGCTATAAGAACAAAAGCGAGCTGCTCCCAACTGTGCGGCTACTGGAGAGCCTGGGCTACAGCCTCTA
TGCCAGTCTCGGCACAGCTGACTTCTACACTGAGCATGGCGTCAAGGTAACAGCTGTGGACTGGCACTTT
GAGGAGGCTGTGGATGGTGAGTGCGCAGCACAGCGGAGCATCCTGGAGCAGCTAGCTGAGAAAAACTTTG
AGCTGGTGATTAACCTGTCAATGCGTGGAGCTGGGGGCCGGCGTCTCTCTTCCTTTGTCACCAAGGGCTA
CCGCACCCGACGCTTGGCCGCTGACTTCTCCGTGCCCCTAATCATCGATATCAAGTGCACCAAACTCTTT
GTGGAGGCCCTAGGCCAGATCGGGCCAGCCCCTCCTTTGAAGGTGCATGTTGACTGTATGACCTCCCAAA
AGCTTGTGCGACTGCCGGGATTGATTGATGTCCATGTGCACCTGCGGGAACCAGGTGGGACACATAAGGA
GGACTTTGCTTCAGGCACAGCCGCTGCCCTGGCTGGGGGTATCACCATGGTGTGTGCCATGCCTAATACC
CGGCCCCCCATCATTGACGCCCCTGCTCTGGCCCTGGCCCAGAAGCTGGCAGAGGCTGGCGCCCGGTGCG
ACTTTGCGCTATTCCTTGGGGCCTCGTCTGAAAATGCAGGAACCTTGGGCACCGTGGCCGGGTCTGCAGC
CGGGCTGAAGCTTTACCTCAATGAGACCTTCTCTGAGCTGCGGCTGGACAGCGTGGTCCAGTGGATGGAG
CATTTCGAGACATGGCCCTCCCACCTCCCCATTGTGGCTCACGCGGAGCAGCAAACCGTGGCTGCTGTCC
TCATGGTGGCTCAGCTCACTCAGCGCTCAGTGCACATATGTCACGTGGCACGGAAGGAGGAGATCCTGCT
AATTAAAGCTGCAAAGGCACGGGGCTTGCCAGTGACCTGCGAGGTGGCTCCCCACCACCTGTTCCTAAGC
CATGATGACCTGGAGCGCCTGGGGCCTGGGAAGGGGGAGGTCCGGCCTGAGCTTGGCTCCCGCCAGGATG
TGGAAGCCCTGTGGGAGAACATGGCTGTCATCGACTGCTTTGCCTCAGACCATGCTCCCCATACCTTGGA
GGAGAAGTGTGGGTCCAGGCCCCCACCTGGGTTCCCAGGGTTAGAGACCATGCTGCCACTACTCCTGACG
GCTGTAAGCGAGGGCCGGCTCAGCCTGGACGACCTGCTGCAGCGATTGCACCACAATCCTCGGCGCATCT
TTCACCTGCCTCCGCAGGAGGACACCTATGTGGAGGTGGATCTGGAGCATGAGTGGACAATTCCCAGCCA
CATGCCCTTCTCCAAGGCCCACTGGACACCTTTTGAAGGGCAGAAAGTGAAGGGCACCGTCCGCCGTGTG
GTCCTGCGAGGGGAGGTTGCCTATATCGATGGGCAGGTTCTGGTACCCCCGGGCTATGGACAGGATGTAC
GGAAGTGGCCACAGGGGGCTGTTCCTCAGCTCCCACCATCAGCCCCTGCCACTAGTGAGATGACCACGAC
ACCTGAAAGACCCCGCCGTGGCATCCCAGGGCTTCCTGATGGCCGCTTCCATCTGCCGCCCCGAATCCAT
CGAGCCTCCGACCCAGGTTTGCCAGCTGAGGAGCCAAAGGAGAAGTCCTCTCGGAAGGTAGCCGAGCCAG
AGCTGATGGGAACCCCTGATGGCACCTGCTACCCTCCACCACCAGTACCGAGACAGGCATCTCCCCAGAA
CCTGGGGACCCCTGGCTTGCTGCACCCCAAGACCTCACCCCTGCTGCACTCATTAGTGGGCCAACATATC
CTGTCCGTCCAGCAGTTCACCAAGGATCAGATGTCTCACCTGTTCAATGTGGCACACACACTGCGTATGA
TGGTGCAGAAGGAGCGGAGCCTCGACATCCTGAAGGGGAAGGTCATGGCCTCCATGTTCTATGAAGTGAG
CACACGGACCAGCAGCTCCTTTGCAGCAGCCATGGCCCGGCTGGGAGGTGCTGTGCTCAGCTTCTCGGAA
GCCACATCGTCCGTCCAGAAGGGCGAATCCCTGGCTGACTCCGTGCAGACCATGAGCTGCTATGCCGACG
TCGTCGTGCTCCGGCACCCCCAGCCTGGAGCAGTGGAGCTGGCCGCCAAGCACTGCCGGAGGCCAGTGAT
CAATGCTGGGGATGGGGTCGGAGAGCACCCAACCCAGGCCCTGCTGGACATCTTCACCATCCGTGAGGAG
CTGGGAACTGTCAATGGCATGACGATCACGATGGTGGGTGACCTGAAGCACGGACGCACAGTACATTCCC
TGGCCTGCCTGCTCACCCAGTATCGTGTCAGCCTGCGCTACGTGGCACCTCCCAGCCTGCGCATGCCACC
CACTGTGCGGGCCTTCGTGGCCTCCCGCGGCACCAAGCAGGAGGAATTCGAGAGCATTGAGGAGGCGCTG
CCTGACACTGATGTGCTCTACATGACTCGAATCCAGAAGGAACGATTTGGCTCTACCCAGGAGTACGAAG
CTTGCTTTGGTCAGTTCATCCTCACTCCCCACATCATGACCCGGGCCAAGAAGAAGATGGTGGTGATGCA
CCCGATGCCCCGTGTCAACGAGATAAGCGTGGAAGTGGACTCGGATCCCCGCGCAGCCTACTTCCGCCAG
GCTGAGAACGGCATGTACATCCGCATGGCTCTGTTAGCCACCGTGCTGGGCCGTTTCGACTACAAAGACG
ATGACGACAAGTAGGAATTCCTGCAGGCCTCGAGGGCCGGCGCGCCGCGGCCGCTACGTAAATTCCGCCC
CCCCCCCCCCTCTCCCTCCCCCCCCCCTAACGTTACTGGCCGAAGCCGCTTGGAATAAGGCCGGTGTGCG
TTTGTCTATATGTTATTTTCCACCATATTGCCGTCTTTTGGCAATGTGAGGGCCCGGAAACCTGGCCCTG
TCTTCTTGACGAGCATTCCTAGGGGTCTTTCCCCTCTCGCCAAAGGAATGCAAGGTCTGTTGAATGTCGT
GAAGGAAGCAGTTCCTCTGGAAGCTTCTTGAAGACAAACAACGTCTGTAGCGACCCTTTGCAGGCAGCGG
AACCCCCCACCTGGCGACAGGTGCCTCTGCGGCCAAAAGCCACGTGTATAAGATACACCTGCAAAGGCGG
CACAACCCCAGTGCCACGTTGTGAGTTGGATAGTTGTGGAAAGAGTCAAATGGCTCTCCTCAAGCGTATT
CAACAAGGGGCTGAAGGATGCCCAGAAGGTACCCCATTGTATGGGATCTGATCTGGGGCCTCGGTGCACA
TGCTTTACATGTGTTTAGTCGAGGTTAAAAAAACGTCTAGGCCCCCCGAACCACGGGGACGTGGTTTTCC
TTTGAAAAACACGATGATAATATGGCCACAACCATGGTTCCTTTGTCTCAAGAAGAATCCACCCTCATTG
AAAGAGCAACGGCTACAATCAACAGCATCCCCATCTCTGAAGACTACAGCGTCGCCAGCGCAGCTCTCTC
TAGCGACGGCCGCATCTTCACTGGTGTCAATGTATATCATTTTACTGGGGGACCTTGTGCAGAACTCGTG
GTGCTGGGCACTGCTGCTGCTGCGGCAGCTGGCAACCTGACTTGTATCGTCGCGATCGGAAATGAGAACA
GGGGCATCTTGAGCCCCTGCGGACGGTGCCGACAGGTGCTTCTCGATCTGCATCCTGGGATCAAAGCCAT
AGTGAAGGACAGTGATGGACAGCCGACGGCAGTTGGGATTCGTGAATTGCTGCCCTCTGGTTATGTGTGG
GAGGGCTAAGTCGACGATAAAATAAAAGATTTTATTTAGTCTCCAGAAAAAGGGGGGAATGAAAGACCCC
ACCTGTAGGTTTGGCAAGCTAGCTTAAGTAACGCCATTTTGCAAGGCATGGAAAAATACATAACTGAGAA
TAGAGAAGTTCAGATCAAGGTCAGGAACAGATGGAACAGCTGAATATGGGCCAAACAGGATATCTGTGGT
AAGCAGTTCCTGCCCCGGCTCAGGGCCAAGAACAGATGGAACAGCTGAATATGGGCCAAACAGGATATCT
GTGGTAAGCAGTTCCTGCCCCGGCTCAGGGCCAAGAACAGATGGTCCCCAGATGCGGTCCAGCCCTCAGC
AGTTTCTAGAGAACCATCAGATGTTTCCAGGGTGCCCCAAGGACCTGAAATGACCCTGTGCCTTATTTGA
ACTAACCAATCAGTTCGCTTCTCGCTTCTGTTCGCGCGCTTCTGCTCCCCGAGCTCAATAAAAGAGCCCA
CAACCCCTCACTCGGGGCGCCAGTCCTCCGATTGACTGAGTCGCCCGGGTACCCGTGTATCCAATAAACC
CTCTTGCAGTTGCATCCGACTTGTGGTCTCGCTGTTCCTTGGGAGGGTCTCCTCTGAGTGATTGACTACC
CGTCAGCGGGGGTCTTTCACATGCAGCATGTATCAAAATTAATTTGGTTTTTTTTCTTAAGTATTTACAT
TAAATGGCCATAGTTGCATTAATGAATCGGCCAACGCGCGGGGAGAGGCGGTTTGCGTATTGGGCGCTCT
TCCGCTTCCTCGCTCACTGACTCGCTGCGCTCGGTCGTTCGGCTGCGGCGAGCGGTATCAGCTCACTCAA
AGGCGGTAATACGGTTATCCACAGAATCAGGGGATAACGCAGGAAAGAACATGTGAGCAAAAGGCCAGCA
AAAGGCCAGGAACCGTAAAAAGGCCGCGTTGCTGGCGTTTTTCCATAGGCTCCGCCCCCCTGACGAGCAT
CACAAAAATCGACGCTCAAGTCAGAGGTGGCGAAACCCGACAGGACTATAAAGATACCAGGCGTTTCCCC
CTGGAAGCTCCCTCGTGCGCTCTCCTGTTCCGACCCTGCCGCTTACCGGATACCTGTCCGCCTTTCTCCC
TTCGGGAAGCGTGGCGCTTTCTCATAGCTCACGCTGTAGGTATCTCAGTTCGGTGTAGGTCGTTCGCTCC
AAGCTGGGCTGTGTGCACGAACCCCCCGTTCAGCCCGACCGCTGCGCCTTATCCGGTAACTATCGTCTTG
AGTCCAACCCGGTAAGACACGACTTATCGCCACTGGCAGCAGCCACTGGTAACAGGATTAGCAGAGCGAG
GTATGTAGGCGGTGCTACAGAGTTCTTGAAGTGGTGGCCTAACTACGGCTACACTAGAAGAACAGTATTT
GGTATCTGCGCTCTGCTGAAGCCAGTTACCTTCGGAAAAAGAGTTGGTAGCTCTTGATCCGGCAAACAAA
CCACCGCTGGTAGCGGTGGTTTTTTTGTTTGCAAGCAGCAGATTACGCGCAGAAAAAAAGGATCTCAAGA
AGATCCTTTGATCTTTTCTACGGGGTCTGACGCTCAGTGGAACGAAAACTCACGTTAAGGGATTTTGGTC
ATGAGATTATCAAAAAGGATCTTCACCTAGATCCTTTTGCGGCCGGCCGCAAATCAATCTAAAGTATATA
TGAGTAAACTTGGTCTGACAGTTACCAATGCTTAATCAGTGAGGCACCTATCTCAGCGATCTGTCTATTT
CGTTCATCCATAGTTGCCTGACTCCCCGTCGTGTAGATAACTACGATACGGGAGGGCTTACCATCTGGCC
CCAGTGCTGCAATGATACCGCGAGACCCACGCTCACCGGCTCCAGATTTATCAGCAATAAACCAGCCAGC
CGGAAGGGCCGAGCGCAGAAGTGGTCCTGCAACTTTATCCGCCTCCATCCAGTCTATTAATTGTTGCCGG
GAAGCTAGAGTAAGTAGTTCGCCAGTTAATAGTTTGCGCAACGTTGTTGCCATTGCTACAGGCATCGTGG
TGTCACGCTCGTCGTTTGGTATGGCTTCATTCAGCTCCGGTTCCCAACGATCAAGGCGAGTTACATGATC
CCCCATGTTGTGCAAAAAAGCGGTTAGCTCCTTCGGTCCTCCGATCGTTGTCAGAAGTAAGTTGGCCGCA
GTGTTATCACTCATGGTTATGGCAGCACTGCATAATTCTCTTACTGTCATGCCATCCGTAAGATGCTTTT
CTGTGACTGGTGAGTACTCAACCAAGTCATTCTGAGAATAGTGTATGCGGCGACCGAGTTGCTCTTGCCC
GGCGTCAATACGGGATAATACCGCGCCACATAGCAGAACTTTAAAAGTGCTCATCATTGGAAAACGTTCT
TCGGGGCGAAAACTCTCAAGGATCTTACCGCTGTTGAGATCCAGTTCGATGTAACCCACTCGTGCACCCA
ACTGATCTTCAGCATCTTTTACTTTCACCAGCGTTTCTGGGTGAGCAAAAACAGGAAGGCAAAATGCCGC
AAAAAAGGGAATAAGGGCGACACGGAAATGTTGAATACTCATACTCTTCCTTTTTCAATATTATTGAAGC
ATTTATCAGGGTTATTGTCTCATGAGCGGATACATATTTGAATGTATTTAGAAAAATAAACAAATAGGGG
TTCCGCGCACATTTC
